Addgene plasmid #173615: Lenti-sgSetd2#2/Cre
Purpose: Expresses a Setd2-targeting gRNA and Cre-recombinase
Depositing lab: Charles Swanton. Depositing organization: University College London. Publication: A functional taxonomy of tumor suppression in oncogenic KRAS-driven lung cancer. Cai H, Chew SK, Li C, Tsai MK, Andrejka L, Murray CW, Hughes NW, Shuldiner EG, Ashkin EL, Tang R, Hung KL, Chen LC, Lee SYC, Yousefi M, Lin WY, Kunder CA, Cong L, McFarland CD, Petrov DA, Swanton C, Winslow MM. Cancer Discov. 2021 Feb 19. pii: 2159-8290.CD-20-1325. doi: 10.1158/2159-8290.CD-20-1325. PubMed 33608386.
Backbone
  Vector backbone: pLL3.3
  Vector type: Lentiviral, Cre/Lox, CRISPR
Growth in bacteria
  Bacterial resistance: Ampicillin, 100 μg/mL
  Growth temperature: 37°C
  Growth strain: NEB Stable
  Copy number: High Copy
Gene/Insert
  Gene/Insert name: gRNA targeting Setd2
  gRNA/shRNA sequence: CCGTCTCCTTCACTTAACTG
  Species: M. musculus (mouse)
  Entrez Gene: Setd2 (a.k.a. 4921524K10Rik, BC031601, KMT3A)
  Cloning method: Restriction Enzyme; 5′ cloning site unknown (unknown if destroyed); 3′ cloning site unknown (unknown if destroyed)
Terms and licenses: Academic/Nonprofit Terms; Industry Terms: Not Available to Industry
How to cite: Lenti-sgSetd2#2/Cre was a gift from Charles Swanton (Addgene plasmid # 173615 ; http://n2t.net/addgene:173615 ; RRID:Addgene_173615)
