[The description below was written by a language model from this plasmid's Addgene catalogue record and pLannotate feature annotations shown in this document.]
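Description:
Lenti-sgSetd2#2/Cre is a 7.76 kb HIV-1-derived lentiviral transfer plasmid built on the pLL3.3 backbone that delivers two things in a single virus: a CRISPR guide RNA against mouse Setd2 and Cre recombinase. In bacteria it is maintained through a high-copy ColE1/pUC-type origin and selected with ampicillin via the β-lactamase gene. A CMV enhancer/promoter sits directly upstream of a truncated 5' LTR, so genomic RNA can be transcribed in packaging cells. It is followed by the Ψ packaging signal with an adjoining gag fragment, the Rev response element for Rev-dependent nuclear export, and the cPPT/CTS. The viral unit is closed by a second truncated LTR downstream of a nef-derived fragment. No packaging or envelope genes are annotated, so these functions must be supplied from separate plasmids.

The payload consists of two independent expression units in the same orientation. A human U6 RNA polymerase III promoter drives the Setd2-specific spacer fused to the Streptococcus pyogenes Cas9 guide scaffold. Downstream, the mouse PGK promoter drives Cre, annotated as a near full-length fragment, with a WPRE placed after it to enhance transcript expression. The plasmid encodes no Cas9, no fluorescent reporter and no mammalian selection marker, so editing depends on Cas9 being provided by the target cells or animal.

The "#2" in the name suggests it is one of several guides against this gene. The associated publication concerns functional analysis of tumor suppressors in oncogenic KRAS-driven lung cancer. A Cre-plus-sgRNA design fits that setting: Cre would recombine loxP-controlled alleles in transduced cells while the guide disrupts Setd2. The record itself does not specify the recipient mouse genotype.
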