Features (pLannotate 1.2.2; 21 found; start..end, strand, type, name):
     65..117     -  misc_feature   bom (fragment): basis of mobility region from pBR322
    272..651     +  enhancer       CMV enhancer: human cytomegalovirus immediate early enhancer
    652..851     +  promoter       CMV promoter: human cytomegalovirus (CMV) immediate early promoter
    869..1049    +  LTR            5' LTR (truncated): truncated 5' long terminal repeat (LTR) from HIV-1
   1096..1221    +  misc_feature   HIV-1 Ψ: packaging signal of human immunodeficiency virus type 1
   1205..1543    +  CDS            HIV-1 gag (fragment): gag protein from human immunodeficiency virus 1; gag
   1718..1951    +  misc_feature   RRE: The Rev response element (RRE) of HIV-1 allows for Rev-dependent mRNA export from the nucleus to the cytoplasm.
   2328..2428    +  CDS            Rev (fragment): human immunodeficiency virus 1 (HIV-1) Rev protein; rev; enhances nuclear export of unspliced and incompletely spliced viral mRNAs
   2478..2595    +  misc_feature   cPPT/CTS: central polypurine tract and central termination sequence of HIV-1
   2677..2917    +  promoter       U6 promoter: RNA polymerase III promoter for human U6 snRNA
   2947..3022    +  misc_RNA       gRNA scaffold: guide RNA scaffold for the Streptococcus pyogenes CRISPR/Cas9 system
   3075..3567    +  promoter       PGK promoter: mouse phosphoglycerate kinase 1 promoter
   3597..4627    +  CDS            Cre (fragment): site-specific recombinase Cre is a site-specific recombinase from bacteriophage P1. Recombination occurs at loxP sequences.
   4660..4683    +  misc_feature   MCS (fragment): pBluescript multiple cloning site
   4683..5271    +  misc_feature   WPRE: woodchuck hepatitis virus posttranscriptional regulatory element
   5272..5291    +  misc_feature   MCS (fragment): pBluescript multiple cloning site
   5293..5793    +  CDS            nef (fragment): NEF_HV1LA - Experimental evidence at protein level: Swiss-Prot protein existence level 1. Extracellular Nef protein targets CD4(+) T-lymphocytes for apoptosis by interacting with CXCR4 surface receptors. From Human immunodeficiency virus type 1 group M subtype B (isolate Lai) (HIV-1).
   5800..5980    +  LTR            5' LTR (truncated): truncated 5' long terminal repeat (LTR) from HIV-1
   6042..6630    -  rep_origin     ori: high-copy-number ColE1/pMB1/pBR322/pUC origin of replication
   6801..7661    -  CDS            AmpR: β-lactamase; bla; confers resistance to ampicillin, carbenicillin, and related antibiotics
   7662..6       -  promoter       AmpR promoter (across the origin): bla
>Addgene plasmid #173615 | Lenti-sgSetd2#2/Cre | addgene full sequence | sequence record 363621 | Addgene NGS Result
TCCGCGCACATTTCCCCGAAAAGTGCCACCTGACGTCGACGGATCGGGAGATCTCCCGATCCCCTATGGT
GCACTCTCAGTACAATCTGCTCTGATGCCGCATAGTTAAGCCAGTATCTGCTCCCTGCTTGTGTGTTGGA
GGTCGCTGAGTAGTGCGCGAGCAAAATTTAAGCTACAACAAGGCAAGGCTTGACCGACAATTGCATGAAG
AATCTGCTTAGGGTTAGGCGTTTTGCGCTGCTTCGCGATGTACGGGCCAGATATACGCGTTGACATTGAT
TATTGACTAGTTATTAATAGTAATCAATTACGGGGTCATTAGTTCATAGCCCATATATGGAGTTCCGCGT
TACATAACTTACGGTAAATGGCCCGCCTGGCTGACCGCCCAACGACCCCCGCCCATTGACGTCAATAATG
ACGTATGTTCCCATAGTAACGCCAATAGGGACTTTCCATTGACGTCAATGGGTGGAGTATTTACGGTAAA
CTGCCCACTTGGCAGTACATCAAGTGTATCATATGCCAAGTACGCCCCCTATTGACGTCAATGACGGTAA
ATGGCCCGCCTGGCATTATGCCCAGTACATGACCTTATGGGACTTTCCTACTTGGCAGTACATCTACGTA
TTAGTCATCGCTATTACCATGGTGATGCGGTTTTGGCAGTACATCAATGGGCGTGGATAGCGGTTTGACT
CACGGGGATTTCCAAGTCTCCACCCCATTGACGTCAATGGGAGTTTGTTTTGGCACCAAAATCAACGGGA
CTTTCCAAAATGTCGTAACAACTCCGCCCCATTGACGCAAATGGGCGGTAGGCGTGTACGGTGGGAGGTC
TATATAAGCAGCGCGTTTTGCCTGTACTGGGTCTCTCTGGTTAGACCAGATCTGAGCCTGGGAGCTCTCT
GGCTAACTAGGGAACCCACTGCTTAAGCCTCAATAAAGCTTGCCTTGAGTGCTTCAAGTAGTGTGTGCCC
GTCTGTTGTGTGACTCTGGTAACTAGAGATCCCTCAGACCCTTTTAGTCAGTGTGGAAAATCTCTAGCAG
TGGCGCCCGAACAGGGACTTGAAAGCGAAAGGGAAACCAGAGGAGCTCTCTCGACGCAGGACTCGGCTTG
CTGAAGCGCGCACGGCAAGAGGCGAGGGGCGGCGACTGGTGAGTACGCCAAAAATTTTGACTAGCGGAGG
CTAGAAGGAGAGAGATGGGTGCGAGAGCGTCAGTATTAAGCGGGGGAGAATTAGATCGCGATGGGAAAAA
ATTCGGTTAAGGCCAGGGGGAAAGAAAAAATATAAATTAAAACATATAGTATGGGCAAGCAGGGAGCTAG
AACGATTCGCAGTTAATCCTGGCCTGTTAGAAACATCAGAAGGCTGTAGACAAATACTGGGACAGCTACA
ACCATCCCTTCAGACAGGATCAGAAGAACTTAGATCATTATATAATACAGTAGCAACCCTCTATTGTGTG
CATCAAAGGATAGAGATAAAAGACACCAAGGAAGCTTTAGACAAGATAGAGGAAGAGCAAAACAAAAGTA
AGACCACCGCACAGCAAGCGGCCGGCCGCTGATCTTCAGACCTGGAGGAGGAGATATGAGGGACAATTGG
AGAAGTGAATTATATAAATATAAAGTAGTAAAAATTGAACCATTAGGAGTAGCACCCACCAAGGCAAAGA
GAAGAGTGGTGCAGAGAGAAAAAAGAGCAGTGGGAATAGGAGCTTTGTTCCTTGGGTTCTTGGGAGCAGC
AGGAAGCACTATGGGCGCAGCGTCAATGACGCTGACGGTACAGGCCAGACAATTATTGTCTGGTATAGTG
CAGCAGCAGAACAATTTGCTGAGGGCTATTGAGGCGCAACAGCATCTGTTGCAACTCACAGTCTGGGGCA
TCAAGCAGCTCCAGGCAAGAATCCTGGCTGTGGAAAGATACCTAAAGGATCAACAGCTCCTGGGGATTTG
GGGTTGCTCTGGAAAACTCATTTGCACCACTGCTGTGCCTTGGAATGCTAGTTGGAGTAATAAATCTCTG
GAACAGATTTGGAATCACACGACCTGGATGGAGTGGGACAGAGAAATTAACAATTACACAAGCTTAATAC
ACTCCTTAATTGAAGAATCGCAAAACCAGCAAGAAAAGAATGAACAAGAATTATTGGAATTAGATAAATG
GGCAAGTTTGTGGAATTGGTTTAACATAACAAATTGGCTGTGGTATATAAAATTATTCATAATGATAGTA
GGAGGCTTGGTAGGTTTAAGAATAGTTTTTGCTGTACTTTCTATAGTGAATAGAGTTAGGCAGGGATATT
CACCATTATCGTTTCAGACCCACCTCCCAACCCCGAGGGGACCCGACAGGCCCGAAGGAATAGAAGAAGA
AGGTGGAGAGAGAGACAGAGACAGATCCATTCGATTAGTGAACGGATCGGCACTGCGTGCGCCAATTCTG
CAGACAAATGGCAGTATTCATCCACAATTTTAAAAGAAAAGGGGGGATTGGGGGGTACAGTGCAGGGGAA
AGAATAGTAGACATAATAGCAACAGACATACAAACTAAAGAATTACAAAAACAAATTACAAAAATTCAAA
ATTTTCGGGTTTATTACAGGGACAGCAGAGATCCAGTTTGGTTAGTACCGGGCCCGCTCTAGCCCTGCAG
GAACTGTTTAAACTGTGAGGGCCTATTTCCCATGATTCCTTCATATTTGCATATACGATACAAGGCTGTT
AGAGAGATAATTGGAATTAATTTGACTGTAAACACAAAGATATTAGTACAAAATACGTGACGTAGAAAGT
AATAATTTCTTGGGTAGTTTGCAGTTTTAAAATTATGTTTTAAAATGGACTATCATATGCTTACCGTAAC
TTGAAAGTATTTCGATTTCTTGGCTTTATATATCTTGTGGAAAGGACCAAACACCGCCGTCTCCTTCACT
TAACTGGTTTTAGAGCTAGAAATAGCAAGTTAAAATAAGGCTAGTCCGTTATCAACTTGAAAAAGTGGCA
CCGAGTCGGTGCTTTTTTGTTTGGCGCGCCTATGGCTTAATTAACATGGCGGCCGCATTCTACCGGGTAG
GGGAGGCGCTTTTCCCAAGGCAGTCTGGAGCATGCGCTTTAGCAGCCCCGCTGGGCACTTGGCGCTACAC
AAGTGGCCTCTGGCCTCGCACACATTCCACATCCACCGGTAGGCGCCAACCGGCTCCGTTCTTTGGTGGC
CCCTTCGCGCCACCTTCTACTCCTCCCCTAGTCAGGAAGTTCCCCCCCGCCCCGCAGCTCGCGTCGTGCA
GGACGTGACAAATGGAAGTAGCACGTCTCACTAGTCTCGTGCAGATGGACAGCACCGCTGAGCAATGGAA
GCGGGTAGGCCTTTGGGGCAGCGGCCAATAGCAGCTTTGCTCCTTCGCTTTCTGGGCTCAGAGGCTGGGA
AGGGGTGGGTCCGGGGGCGGGCTCAGGGGCGGGCTCAGGGGCGGGGCGGGCGCCCGAAGGTCCTCCGGAG
GCCCGGCATTCTGCACGCTTCAAAAGCGCACGTCTGCCGCGCTGTTCTCCTCTTCCTCATCTCCGGGACC
CGGGATGCCCAAGAAGAAGAGGAAGGTGTCCAATTTACTGACCGTACACCAAAATTTGCCTGCATTACCG
GTCGATGCAACGAGTGATGAGGTTCGCAAGAACCTGATGGACATGTTCAGGGATCGCCAGGCGTTTTCTG
AGCATACCTGGAAAATGCTTCTGTCCGTTTGCCGGTCGTGGGCGGCATGGTGCAAGTTGAATAACCGGAA
ATGGTTTCCCGCAGAACCTGAAGATGTTCGCGATTATCTTCTATATCTTCAGGCGCGCGGTCTGGCAGTA
AAAACTATCCAGCAACATTTGGGCCAGCTAAACATGCTTCATCGTCGGTCCGGGCTGCCACGACCAAGTG
ACAGCAATGCTGTTTCACTGGTTATGCGGCGGATCCGAAAAGAAAACGTTGATGCCGGTGAACGTGCAAA
ACAGGCTCTAGCGTTCGAACGCACTGATTTCGACCAGGTTCGTTCACTCATGGAAAATAGCGATCGCTGC
CAGGATATACGTAATCTGGCATTTCTGGGGATTGCTTATAACACCCTGTTACGTATAGCCGAAATTGCCA
GGATCAGGGTTAAAGATATCTCACGTACTGACGGTGGGAGAATGTTAATCCATATTGGCAGAACGAAAAC
GCTGGTTAGCACCGCAGGTGTAGAGAAGGCACTTAGCCTGGGGGTAACTAAACTGGTCGAGCGATGGATT
TCCGTCTCTGGTGTAGCTGATGATCCGAATAACTACCTGTTTTGCCGGGTCAGAAAAAATGGTGTTGCCG
CGCCATCTGCCACCAGCCAGCTATCAACTCGCGCCCTGGAAGGGATTTTTGAAGCAACTCATCGATTGAT
TTACGGCGCTAAGGATGACTCTGGTCAGAGATACCTGGCCTGGTCTGGACACAGTGCCCGTGTCGGAGCC
GCGCGAGATATGGCCCGCGCTGGAGTTTCAATACCGGAGATCATGCAAGCTGGTGGCTGGACCAATGTAA
ATATTGTCATGAACTATATCCGTAACCTGGATAGTGAAACAGGGGCAATGGTGCGCCTGCTGGAAGATGG
CGATTAGCCATGTTTAAGGGTTCCGGTTCCACTAGGTACAATTCGATATCAAGCTTATCGATAATCAACC
TCTGGATTACAAAATTTGTGAAAGATTGACTGGTATTCTTAACTATGTTGCTCCTTTTACGCTATGTGGA
TACGCTGCTTTAATGCCTTTGTATCATGCTATTGCTTCCCGTATGGCTTTCATTTTCTCCTCCTTGTATA
AATCCTGGTTGCTGTCTCTTTATGAGGAGTTGTGGCCCGTTGTCAGGCAACGTGGCGTGGTGTGCACTGT
GTTTGCTGACGCAACCCCCACTGGTTGGGGCATTGCCACCACCTGTCAGCTCCTTTCCGGGACTTTCGCT
TTCCCCCTCCCTATTGCCACGGCGGAACTCATCGCCGCCTGCCTTGCCCGCTGCTGGACAGGGGCTCGGC
TGTTGGGCACTGACAATTCCGTGGTGTTGTCGGGGAAATCATCGTCCTTTCCTTGGCTGCTCGCCTGTGT
TGCCACCTGGATTCTGCGCGGGACGTCCTTCTGCTACGTCCCTTCGGCCCTCAATCCAGCGGACCTTCCT
TCCCGCGGCCTGCTGCCGGCTCTGCGGCCTCTTCCGCGTCTTCGCCTTCGCCCTCAGACGAGTCGGATCT
CCCTTTGGGCCGCCTCCCCGCATCGATACCGTCGACCTCGATCGAGACCTAGAAAAACATGGAGCAATCA
CAAGTAGCAATACAGCAGCTACCAATGCTGATTGTGCCTGGCTAGAAGCACAAGAGGAGGAGGAGGTGGG
TTTTCCAGTCACACCTCAGGTACCTTTAAGACCAATGACTTACAAGGCAGCTGTAGATCTTAGCCACTTT
TTAAAAGAAAAGGGGGGACTGGAAGGGCTAATTCACTCCCAACGAAGACAAGATATCCTTGATCTGTGGA
TCTACCACACACAAGGCTACTTCCCTGATTGGCAGAACTACACACCAGGGCCAGGGATCAGATATCCACT
GACCTTTGGATGGTGCTACAAGCTAGTACCAGTTGAGCAAGAGAAGGTAGAAGAAGCCAATGAAGGAGAG
AACACCCGCTTGTTACACCCTGTGAGCCTGCATGGGATGGATGACCCGGAGAGAGAAGTATTAGAGTGGA
GGTTTGACAGCCGCCTAGCATTTCATCACATGGCCCGAGAGCTGCATCCGGACTGTACTGGGTCTCTCTG
GTTAGACCAGATCTGAGCCTGGGAGCTCTCTGGCTAACTAGGGAACCCACTGCTTAAGCCTCAATAAAGC
TTGCCTTGAGTGCTTCAAGTAGTGTGTGCCCGTCTGTTGTGTGACTCTGGTAACTAGAGATCCCTCAGAC
CCTTTTAGTCAGTGTGGAAAATCTCTAGCAGCATGTGAGCAAAAGGCCAGCAAAAGGCCAGGAACCGTAA
AAAGGCCGCGTTGCTGGCGTTTTTCCATAGGCTCCGCCCCCCTGACGAGCATCACAAAAATCGACGCTCA
AGTCAGAGGTGGCGAAACCCGACAGGACTATAAAGATACCAGGCGTTTCCCCCTGGAAGCTCCCTCGTGC
GCTCTCCTGTTCCGACCCTGCCGCTTACCGGATACCTGTCCGCCTTTCTCCCTTCGGGAAGCGTGGCGCT
TTCTCATAGCTCACGCTGTAGGTATCTCAGTTCGGTGTAGGTCGTTCGCTCCAAGCTGGGCTGTGTGCAC
GAACCCCCCGTTCAGCCCGACCGCTGCGCCTTATCCGGTAACTATCGTCTTGAGTCCAACCCGGTAAGAC
ACGACTTATCGCCACTGGCAGCAGCCACTGGTAACAGGATTAGCAGAGCGAGGTATGTAGGCGGTGCTAC
AGAGTTCTTGAAGTGGTGGCCTAACTACGGCTACACTAGAAGAACAGTATTTGGTATCTGCGCTCTGCTG
AAGCCAGTTACCTTCGGAAAAAGAGTTGGTAGCTCTTGATCCGGCAAACAAACCACCGCTGGTAGCGGTG
GTTTTTTTGTTTGCAAGCAGCAGATTACGCGCAGAAAAAAAGGATCTCAAGAAGATCCTTTGATCTTTTC
TACGGGGTCTGACGCTCAGTGGAACGAAAACTCACGTTAAGGGATTTTGGTCATGAGATTATCAAAAAGG
ATCTTCACCTAGATCCTTTTAAATTAAAAATGAAGTTTTAAATCAATCTAAAGTATATATGAGTAAACTT
GGTCTGACAGTTACCAATGCTTAATCAGTGAGGCACCTATCTCAGCGATCTGTCTATTTCGTTCATCCAT
AGTTGCCTGACTCCCCGTCGTGTAGATAACTACGATACGGGAGGGCTTACCATCTGGCCCCAGTGCTGCA
ATGATACCGCGAGACCCACGCTCACCGGCTCCAGATTTATCAGCAATAAACCAGCCAGCCGGAAGGGCCG
AGCGCAGAAGTGGTCCTGCAACTTTATCCGCCTCCATCCAGTCTATTAATTGTTGCCGGGAAGCTAGAGT
AAGTAGTTCGCCAGTTAATAGTTTGCGCAACGTTGTTGCCATTGCTACAGGCATCGTGGTGTCACGCTCG
TCGTTTGGTATGGCTTCATTCAGCTCCGGTTCCCAACGATCAAGGCGAGTTACATGATCCCCCATGTTGT
GCAAAAAAGCGGTTAGCTCCTTCGGTCCTCCGATCGTTGTCAGAAGTAAGTTGGCCGCAGTGTTATCACT
CATGGTTATGGCAGCACTGCATAATTCTCTTACTGTCATGCCATCCGTAAGATGCTTTTCTGTGACTGGT
GAGTACTCAACCAAGTCATTCTGAGAATAGTGTATGCGGCGACCGAGTTGCTCTTGCCCGGCGTCAATAC
GGGATAATACCGCGCCACATAGCAGAACTTTAAAAGTGCTCATCATTGGAAAACGTTCTTCGGGGCGAAA
ACTCTCAAGGATCTTACCGCTGTTGAGATCCAGTTCGATGTAACCCACTCGTGCACCCAACTGATCTTCA
GCATCTTTTACTTTCACCAGCGTTTCTGGGTGAGCAAAAACAGGAAGGCAAAATGCCGCAAAAAAGGGAA
TAAGGGCGACACGGAAATGTTGAATACTCATACTCTTCCTTTTTCAATATTATTGAAGCATTTATCAGGG
TTATTGTCTCATGAGCGGATACATATTTGAATGTATTTAGAAAAATAAACAAATAGGGGT
